Addgene plasmid #24247: pCDNA3 T7 BimL (T56A)
Depositing lab: Roger Davis. Depositing organization: University of Massachusetts, Worcester. Publication: JNK phosphorylation of Bim-related members of the Bcl2 family induces Bax-dependent apoptosis. Lei K, Davis RJ. Proc Natl Acad Sci U S A. 2003 Mar 4. 100(5):2432-7. 10.1073/pnas.0438011100 PubMed 12591950.
Backbone
  Vector backbone: pcDNA3
  Backbone manufacturer: invitrogen
  Backbone size w/o insert (bp): 5446
  Vector type: Mammalian Expression
Growth in bacteria
  Bacterial resistance: Ampicillin, 100 μg/mL
  Growth temperature: 37°C
  Growth strain: DH5alpha
  Copy number: High Copy
Gene/Insert
  Gene/Insert name: Bim L(T56A) (alt name: BCL2-like 11)
  Species: H. sapiens (human)
  Insert size (bp): 458
  Mutation: Changed threonine 56 to alanine
  GenBank ID: AF032458
  Entrez Gene: BCL2L11 (a.k.a. BAM, BIM, BOD)
  Tag / fusion protein: T7 (N terminal on insert)
  Cloning method: Restriction Enzyme; 5′ cloning site Hind III (not destroyed); 3′ cloning site EcoRI (not destroyed)
  Sequencing primers: 5′ T7; 3′ SP6
Terms and licenses: Academic/Nonprofit Terms; Industry Terms: Not Available to Industry
How to cite: pCDNA3 T7 BimL (T56A) was a gift from Roger Davis (Addgene plasmid # 24247 ; http://n2t.net/addgene:24247 ; RRID:Addgene_24247)
