[The description below was written by a language model from this plasmid's Addgene catalogue record.]
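Description:
pCDNA3 T7 BimL (T56A) is a mammalian expression plasmid built on the Invitrogen pcDNA3 backbone (about 5.4 kb without insert). It carries a roughly 458 bp human cDNA encoding the BimL isoform of BCL2L11 (BCL2-like 11, also called BIM or BOD), a pro-apoptotic BH3-only member of the Bcl2 family. It is propagated in E. coli as a high-copy plasmid under ampicillin selection. No feature table accompanies the record, so individual regulatory elements are not listed. As a standard vector, pcDNA3 drives insert expression from the CMV immediate-early promoter with a downstream polyadenylation signal, and it normally carries a neomycin resistance cassette for G418 selection in mammalian cells. T7 and SP6 promoter sites flank its polylinker, consistent with the sequencing primers listed for this plasmid.

The insert was cloned between HindIII (5′) and EcoRI (3′), and both sites were retained, so the cassette can be excised or transferred. The coding sequence has an N-terminal T7 epitope tag, which allows the expressed protein to be detected or immunoprecipitated with anti-T7 antibodies, distinguishing it from endogenous Bim. The defining feature is a point mutation replacing threonine 56 with alanine, which removes a potential phosphoacceptor residue. The associated publication concerns JNK phosphorylation of Bim-related proteins and the resulting Bax-dependent apoptosis. This suggests the construct serves as a non-phosphorylatable mutant for comparison with wild-type BimL in transfection experiments on how phosphorylation at this site affects pro-apoptotic activity, although the record does not spell out the intended use.
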