>Addgene plasmid #24247 | pCDNA3 T7 BimL (T56A) | addgene partial sequence | sequence record 30546 | 24247 with CMV-F
CTACTAGAGAACCCACTGCTTACTGGCTTATCGAAATTAATACGACTCACTATAGGGAGACCCAAGCTTA
TGGCTAGCATGACTGGTGGACAGCAAATGGGTGGATCCGCAAAGCAACCTTCTGATGTAAGTTCTGAGTG
TGACCGAGAAGGTAGACAATTGCAGCCTGCGGAGAGGCCTCCCCAGCTCAGACCTGGGGCCCCTACCTCC
CTACAGACAGAGCCACAAGACAGGAGCCCAGCACCCATGAGTTGTGACAAATCAACACAAGCCCCAAGTC
CTCCTTGCCAGGCCTTCAACCACTATCTCAGTGCAATGGCTTCCATGAGGCAGGCTGAACCTGCAGATAT
GCGCCCAGAGATATGGATCGCCCAAGAGTTGCGGCGTATCGGAGACGAGTTTAACGCTTACTATGCAAGG
AGGGTATTTTTGAATAATTACCAAGCAGCCGAAGACCACCCACGAATGGTTATCTTACGACTGTTACGTT
ACATTGTCCGCCTGGTGTGGAGAATGCATTGAGAATTCTGCAGATATCCATCACACTGGCGGCCGCTCGA
GCATGCATCTAGAGGGCCCTATTCTATAGTGTCACCTAAATGCTAGAGCTCGCTGATCAGCCTCGACTGT
GCCTTCTAGTTGCCAGCCATCTGTTGTTTGCCCCTCCCCCGTGCCTTCCTTGACCCTGGAAGGTGCCACT
CCCACTGTCCTTTCCTAATAAAATGAGGAAATTGCATCGCATTGTCTGAGTAGGTGTCATTCTATTCTGG
GGGGTGGGGTGGGGCAGGACAGCAAGGGGGAGGATTGGGAAGACAATAGCAGGCATGCTGGGGATGCGGT
GGGCTCTATGGCTTCTGAGGCGGAAAGAACCAGCTGGGGCTCTAGGGGGTATCCCCACGCGCCCTGTAGC
GGC
